>Addgene plasmid #234389 | SARS2nsp3_MacroD_EC | addgene full sequence | sequence record 469871 | Addgene NGS Result
GAGGCGGTTTGCGTATTGGGCGCCAGGGTGGTTTTTCTTTTCACCAGTGAGACGGGCAACAGCTGATTGC
CCTTCACCGCCTGGCCCTGAGAGAGTTGCAGCAAGCGGTCCACGCTGGTTTGCCCCAGCAGGCGAAAATC
CTGTTTGATGGTGGTTAACGGCGGGATATAACATGAGCTGTCTTCGGTATCGTCGTATCCCACTACCGAG
ATATCCGCACCAACGCGCAGCCCGGACTCGGTAATGGCGCGCATTGCGCCCAGCGCCATCTGATCGTTGG
CAACCAGCATCGCAGTGGGAACGATGCCCTCATTCAGCATTTGCATGGTTTGTTGAAAACCGGACATGGC
ACTCCAGTCGCCTTCCCGTTCCGCTATCGGCTGAATTTGATTGCGAGTGAGATATTTATGCCAGCCAGCC
AGACGCAGACGCGCCGAGACAGAACTTAATGGGCCCGCTAACAGCGCGATTTGCTGGTGACCCAATGCGA
CCAGATGCTCCACGCCCAGTCGCGTACCGTCTTCATGGGAGAAAATAATACTGTTGATGGGTGTCTGGTC
AGAGACATCAAGAAATAACGCCGGAACATTAGTGCAGGCAGCTTCCACAGCAATGGCATCCTGGTCATCC
AGCTGATAGTTAATGATCAGCCCACTGACGCGTTGCGCGAGAAGATTGTGCACCGCCGCTTTACAGGCTT
CGACGCCGCTTCGTTCTACCATCGACACCACCACGCTGGCACCCAGTTGATCGGCGCGAGATTTAATCGC
CGCGACAATTTGCGACGGCGCGTGCAGGGCCAGACTGGAGGTGGCAACGCCAATCAGCAACGACTGTTTG
CCCGCCAGTTGTTGTGCCACGCGGTTGGGAATGTAATTCAGCTCCGCCATCGCCGCTTCCACTTTTTCCC
GCGTTTTCGCAGAAACGTGGCTGGCCTGGTTCACCACGCGGGAAACGGTCTGATAAGAGACACCGGCATA
CTCTGCGACATCGTATAACGTTACTGGTTTCACATTCACCACCCTGAATTGACTCTCTTCCGGGCGCTAT
CATGCCATACCGCGAAAGGTTTTGCGCCATTCGATGGTGTCCGGGATCTCGACGCTCTCCCTTATGCGAC
TCCTGCATTAGGAAGCAGCCCAGTAGTAGGTTGAGGCCGTTGAGCACCGCCGCCGCAAGGAATGGTGCAT
GCAAGGAGATGGCGCCCAACAGTCCCCCGGCCACGGGGCCTGCCACCATACCCACGCCGAAACAAGCGCT
CATGAGCCCGAAGTGGCGAGCCCGATCTTCCCCATCGGTGATGTCGGCGATATAGGCGCCAGCAACCGCA
CCTGTGGCGCCGGTGATGCCGGCCACGATGCGTCCGGCGTAGAGGATCGAGATCTCGATCCCGCGAAATT
AATACGACTCACTATAGGGGAATTGTGAGCGGATAACAATTCCCCTCTAGAAATAATTTTGTTTAACTTT
AAGAAGGAGATATACATATGCACCATCATCATCATCATTCTTCTGGTGTAGATCTGGGTACCGAGAACCT
GTACTTCCAA
[507 nt withheld, positions 1551-2057]
TGATGAAGCAGTAAAGGTGGATACGGCCTGAATGATATCTTTGAAGCGCAGAAGATTGAATGGCATGAAT
GATAAGGATCCGAATTCGAGCTCCGTCGACAAGCTTGCGGCCGCACTCGAGCACCACCACCACCACCACT
GAGATCCGGCTGCTAACAAAGCCCGAAAGGAAGCTGAGTTGGCTGCTGCCACCGCTGAGCAATAACTAGC
ATAACCCCTTGGGGCCTCTAAACGGGTCTTGAGGGGTTTTTTGCTGAAAGGAGGAACTATATCCGGATTG
GCGAATGGG
[124 nt withheld, positions 2347-2470]
C
[91 nt withheld, positions 2472-2562]
A
[49 nt withheld, positions 2564-2612]
CCTTTGACGTTGGAGTCCACGTTCTTTAATAGTGGACTCTTGTTCCAAACTGGAACAACACTCAACCCTA
TCTCGGTCTATTCTTTTGATTTATAAGGGATTTTGCCGATTTCGGCCTATTGGTTAAAAAATGAGCTGAT
TTAACAAAAATTTAACGCGAATTTTAACAAAATATTAACGCTTACAATTTAGGTGGCACTTTTCGGGGAA
ATGTGCGCGGAACCCCTATTTGTTTATTTTTCTAAATACATTCAAATATGTATCCGCTCATGAATTAATT
CTTAGAAAAACTCATCGAGCATCAAATGAAACTGCAATTTATTCATATCAGGATTATCAATACCATATTT
TTGAAAAAGCCGTTTCTGTAATGAAGGAGAAAACTCACCGAGGCAGTTCCATAGGATGGCAAGATCCTGG
TATCGGTCTGCGATTCCGACTCGTCCAACATCAATACAACCTATTAATTTCCCCTCGTCAAAAATAAGGT
TATCAAGTGAGAAATCACCATGAGTGACGACTGAATCCGGTGAGAATGGCAAAAGTTTATGCATTTCTTT
CCAGACTTGTTCAACAGGCCAGCCATTACGCTCGTCATCAAAATCACTCGCATCAACCAAACCGTTATTC
ATTCGTGATTGCGCCTGAGCGAGACGAAATACGCGATCGCTGTTAAAAGGACAATTACAAACAGGAATCG
AATGCAACCGGCGCAGGAACACTGCCAGCGCATCAACAATATTTTCACCTGAATCAGGATATTCTTCTAA
TACCTGGAATGCTGTTTTCCCGGGGATCGCAGTGGTGAGTAACCATGCATCATCAGGAGTACGGATAAAA
TGCTTGATGGTCGGAAGAGGCATAAATTCCGTCAGCCAGTTTAGTCTGACCATCTCATCTGTAACATCAT
TGGCAACGCTACCTTTGCCATGTTTCAGAAACAACTCTGGCGCATCGGGCTTCCCATACAATCGATAGAT
TGTCGCACCTGATTGCCCGACATTATCGCGAGCCCATTTATACCCATATAAATCAGCATCCATGTTGGAA
TTTAATCGCGGCCTAGAGCAAGACGTTTCCCGTTGAATATGGCTCATAACACCCCTTGTATTACTGTTTA
TGTAAGCAGACAGTTTTATTGTTCATGACCAAAATCCCTTAACGTGAGTTTTCGTTCCACTGAGCGTCAG
ACCCCGTAGAAAAGATCAAAGGATCTTCTTGAGATCCTTTTTTTCTGCGCGTAATCTGCTGCTTGCAAAC
AAAAAAACCACCGCTACCAGCGGTGGTTTGTTTGCCGGATCAAGAGCTACCAACTCTTTTTCCGAAGGTA
ACTGGCTTCAGCAGAGCGCAGATACCAAATACTGTCCTTCTAGTGTAGCCGTAGTTAGGCCACCACTTCA
AGAACTCTGTAGCACCGCCTACATACCTCGCTCTGCTAATCCTGTTACCAGTGGCTGCTGCCAGTGGCGA
TAAGTCGTGTCTTACCGGGTTGGACTCAAGACGATAGTTACCGGATAAGGCGCAGCGGTCGGGCTGAACG
GGGGGTTCGTGCACACAGCCCAGCTTGGAGCGAACGACCTACACCGAACTGAGATACCTACAGCGTGAGC
TATGAGAAAGCGCCACGCTTCCCGAAGGGAGAAAGGCGGACAGGTATCCGGTAAGCGGCAGGGTCGGAAC
AGGAGAGCGCACGAGGGAGCTTCCAGGGGGAAACGCCTGGTATCTTTATAGTCCTGTCGGGTTTCGCCAC
CTCTGACTTGAGCGTCGATTTTTGTGATGCTCGTCAGGGGGGCGGAGCCTATGGAAAAACGCCAGCAACG
CGGCCTTTTTACGGTTCCTGGCCTTTTGCTGGCCTTTTGCTCACATGTTCTTTCCTGCGTTATCCCCTGA
TTCTGTGGATAACCGTATTACCGCCTTTGAGTGAGCTGATACCGCTCGCCGCAGCCGAACGACCGAGCGC
AGCGAGTCAGTGAGCGAGGAAGCGGAAGAGCGCCTGATGCGGTATTTTCTCCTTACGCATCTGTGCGGTA
TTTCACACCGCAATGGTGCACTCTCAGTACAATCTGCTCTGATGCCGCATAGTTAAGCCAGTATACACTC
CGCTATCGCTACGTGACTGGGTCATGGCTGCGCCCCGACACCCGCCAACACCCGCTGACGCGCCCTGACG
GGCTTGTCTGCTCCCGGCATCCGCTTACAGACAAGCTGTGACCGTCTCCGGGAGCTGCATGTGTCAGAGG
TTTTCACCGTCATCACCGAAACGCGCGAGGCAGCTGCGGTAAAGCTCATCAGCGTGGTCGTGAAGCGATT
CACAGATGTCTGCCTGTTCATCCGCGTCCAGCTCGTTGAGTTTCTCCAGAAGCGTTAATGTCTGGCTTCT
GATAAAGCGGGCCATGTTAAGGGCGGTTTTTTCCTGTTTGGTCACTGATGCCTCCGTGTAAGGGGGATTT
CTGTTCATGGGGGTAATGATACCGATGAAACGAGAGAGGATGCTCACGATACGGGTTACTGATGATGAAC
ATGCCCGGTTACTGGAACGTTGTGAGGGTAAACAACTGGCGGTATGGATGCGGCGGGACCAGAGAAAAAT
CACTCAGGGTCAATGCCAGCGCTTCGTTAATACAGATGTAGGTGTTCCACAGGGTAGCCAGCAGCATCCT
GCGATGCAGATCCGGAACATAATGGTGCAGGGCGCTGACTTCCGCGTTTCCAGACTTTACGAAACACGGA
AACCGAAGACCATTCATGTTGTTGCTCAGGTCGCAGACGTTTTGCAGCAGCAGTCGCTTCACGTTCGCTC
GCGTATCGGTGATTCATTCTGCTAACCAGTAAGGCAACCCCGCCAGCCTAGCCGGGTCCTCAACGACAGG
AGCACGATCATGCGCACCCGTGGGGCCGCCATGCCGGCGATAATGGCCTGCTTCTCGCCGAAACGTTTGG
TGGCGGGACCAGTGACGAAGGCTTGAGCGAGGGCGTGCAAGATTCCGAATACCGCAAGCGACAGGCCGAT
CATCGTCGCGCTCCAGCGAAAGCGGTCCTCGCCGAAAATGACCCAGAGCGCTGCCGGCACCTGTCCTACG
AGTTGCATGATAAAGAAGACAGTCATAAGTGCGGCGACGATAGTCATGTCCCGCGCCCACCGGAAGGAGC
TGACTGGGTTGAAGGCTCTCAAGGGCATCGGTCGAGATCCCGGTGCCTAATGAGTGAGCTAACTTACATT
AATTGCGTTGCGCTCACTGCCCGCTTTCCAGTCGGGAAACCTGTCGTGCCAGCTGCATTAATGAATCGGC
CAACGCGCGGGGA
Features (pLannotate 1.2.2; 19 found; start..end, strand, type, name):
   1014..1091    -  promoter       lacI promoter: lacI
   1099..1378    -  CDS            TcR (fragment): tetracycline efflux protein; tet; confers resistance to tetracycline
   1400..1418    +  promoter       T7 promoter: promoter for bacteriophage T7 RNA polymerase
   1419..1443    +  protein_bind   lac operator: The lac repressor binds to the lac operator to inhibit transcription in E. coli. This inhibition can be relieved by adding lactose or isopropyl-β-D-thiogalactopyranoside (IPTG). lac repressor encoded by lacI
   1458..1480    +  RBS            RBS: efficient ribosome binding site from bacteriophage T7 gene 10 (Olins and Rangwala, 1989)
   1557..2057    +  CDS            R1A_SARS2 (fragment) (sequence withheld): Experimental evidence at protein level: Swiss-Prot protein existence level 1. [Non-structural protein 10]: Plays a pivotal role in viral transcription by stimulating both nsp14 3'-5' exoribonuclease and nsp16 2'-O-methyltransferase activities. Therefore plays an essential role in viral mRNAs cap methylation. From Severe acute respiratory syndrome coronavirus 2 (2019-nCoV) (SARS-CoV-2).
   2179..2196    +  CDS            9xHis (fragment): 9xHis affinity tag
   2206..2255    +  CDS            SET1 (fragment): solubility-enhancement tag derived from T7 phage gene 10B
   2263..2310    +  terminator     T7 terminator: transcription terminator for bacteriophage T7 RNA polymerase
   2347..2775    +  rep_origin     f1 ori (sequence partly withheld): f1 bacteriophage origin of replication; arrow indicates direction of (+) strand synthesis
   2828..2885    +  promoter       AmpR promoter (fragment): bla
   2894..3709    -  CDS            KanR: aminoglycoside phosphotransferase; aph(3')-Ia; confers resistance to kanamycin in bacteria or G418 (Geneticin®) in eukaryotes
   3831..4419    +  rep_origin     ori: high-copy-number ColE1/pMB1/pBR322/pUC origin of replication
   4605..4744    -  misc_feature   bom: basis of mobility region from pBR322
   4846..5037    -  CDS            rop: Rop protein, which maintains plasmids at low copy number; rop
   5054..5434    +  CDS            YPB1_ECOLX: Protein predicted: Swiss-Prot protein existence level 4. From Escherichia coli.
   5506..5797    -  CDS            TcR (fragment): tetracycline efflux protein; tet; confers resistance to tetracycline
   5812..5833    -  protein_bind   CAP binding site: CAP binding activates transcription in the presence of cAMP. E. coli catabolite activator protein
   5846..1013    -  CDS            lacI (across the origin): lac repressor; lacI; The lac repressor binds to the lac operator to inhibit transcription in E. coli. This inhibition can be relieved by adding lactose or isopropyl-β-D-thiogalactopyranoside (IPTG).
