[The description below was written by a language model from this plasmid's Addgene catalogue record and pLannotate feature annotations shown in this document.]
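Description:
SARS2nsp3_MacroD_EC is a 5.9 kb bacterial expression plasmid built on the pNIC-Bio3 backbone, a pET-style T7 vector, and was made to produce a fragment of SARS-CoV-2 non-structural protein 3 in E. coli for structure determination. It is selected with kanamycin through an aph(3')-Ia KanR cassette. Replication depends on a ColE1/pMB1-type origin accompanied by the pBR322 bom region and the rop gene, which holds copy number down, in keeping with the low-copy designation in the catalogue. An f1 phage origin and short remnants of the tetracycline resistance gene are also annotated as backbone carry-over.

The expression cassette consists of a T7 promoter followed immediately by a lac operator and the phage T7 gene 10 ribosome binding site, with a T7 terminator downstream. The plasmid also carries lacI, so transcription is repressed until induced with IPTG in a host that supplies T7 RNA polymerase. The insert is annotated as a roughly 500 bp fragment of the SARS-CoV-2 replicase polyprotein 1a. The functional text attached to that annotation refers to nsp10, but this is generic polyprotein annotation; the catalogue identifies the insert as Nsp3, and the construct name points to its macrodomain. The record cautions that the full coding region may not be present. The protein carries an N-terminal hexahistidine tag followed by a linker containing a TEV protease recognition site, allowing affinity purification and subsequent tag removal. A further His-tag fragment and a short solubility-tag fragment are annotated downstream of the insert. The record does not indicate whether these are translated as part of the product.
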