Addgene plasmid #234389: SARS2nsp3_MacroD_EC
Purpose: Bacterial expression for structure determination. May not contain entire coding region of gene.
Depositing lab: Cheryl Arrowsmith. Depositing organization: University of Toronto.
Backbone
  Vector backbone: pNIC-Bio3
  Vector type: Bacterial Expression
  Selectable markers: Low Copy
Growth in bacteria
  Bacterial resistance: Kanamycin, 50 μg/mL
  Growth temperature: 37°C
  Growth strain: DH5alpha
  Copy number: Low Copy
Gene/Insert
  Gene/Insert name: Nsp3_SARS2
  Species: Severe acute respiratory syndrome coronavirus 2
  Promoter: T7
  Tag / fusion protein: MHHHHHHSSGVDLGTENLYFQSM (N terminal on insert)
  Cloning method: Unknown
  Sequencing primers: 5′ T7; 3′ T7-term
Terms and licenses: Academic/Nonprofit Terms; Industry Terms: Not Available to Industry
How to cite: SARS2nsp3_MacroD_EC was a gift from Cheryl Arrowsmith (Addgene plasmid # 234389 ; http://n2t.net/addgene:234389 ; RRID:Addgene_234389)
